>Addgene plasmid #89140 | pSG5HA-MAGE-KA240,245 | addgene full sequence | sequence record 176072 | Addgene NGS Result
GCAGGCAGAAGTATGCAAAGCATGCATCTCAATTAGTCAGCAACCATAGTCCCGCCCCTAACTCCGCCCA
TCCCGCCCCTAACTCCGCCCAGTTCCGCCCATTCTCCGCCCCATGGCTGACTAATTTTTTTTATTTATGC
AGAGGCCGAGGCCGCCTCGGCCTCTGAGCTATTCCAGAAGTAGTGAAGAGGCTTTTTTGGAGGCCTAGGC
TTTTGCAAAAAGCTCCGGATCGATCCTGAGAACTTCAGGGTGAGTTTGGGGACCCTTGATTGTTCTTTCT
TTTTCGCTATTGTAAAATTCATGTTATATGGAGGGGGCAAAGTTTTCAGGGTGTTGTTTAGAATGGGAAG
ATGTCCCTTGTATCACCATGGACCCTCATGATAATTTTGTTTCTTTCACTTTCTACTCTGTTGACAACCA
TTGTCTCCTCTTATTTTCTTTTCATTTTCTGTAACTTTTTCGTTAAACTTTAGCTTGCATTTGTAACGAA
TTTTTAAATTCACTTTTGTTTATTTGTCAGATTGTAAGTACTTTCTCTAATCACTTTTTTTTCAAGGCAA
TCAGGGTATATTATATTGTACTTCAGCACAGTTTTAGAGAACAATTGTTATAATTAAATGATAAGGTAGA
ATATTTCTGCATATAAATTCTGGCTGGCGTGGAAATATTCTTATTGGTAGAAACAACTACATCCTGGTCA
TCATCCTGCCTTTCTCTTTATGGTTACAATGATATACACTGTTTGAGATGAGGATAAAATACTCTGAGTC
CAAACCGGGCCCCTCTGCTAACCATGTTCATGCCTTCTTCTTTTTCCTACAGCTCCTGGGCAACGTGCTG
GTTATTGTGCTGTCTCATCATTTTGGCAAAGAATTGTAATACGACTCACTATAGGGCGAATTACCGCCGC
CATGGGCTACCCATACGATGTTCCTGACTATGCGGAATTCGAGACTCAGTTCCGCAGAGGGGGTCTGGGG
TGCAGCCCTGCCAGCATCAAGAGGAAGAAGAAGAGGGAGGACTCAGGAGACTTTGGACTCCAGGTGAGCA
CTATGTTCTCAGAGGACGACTTCCAGTCAACAGAAAGAGCCCCATATGGTCCACAACTACAGTGGTCCCA
GGATCTGCCAAGAGTCCAGGTTTTTAGAGAACAGGCCAACCTGGAGGACAGGAGTCCCAGGAGAACCCAG
AGGATCACTGGAGGAGAACAAGTGCTGTGGGGCCCCATCACCCAGATATTTCCCACAGTTCGGCCTGCTG
ACCTAACCAGAGTCATCATGCCTCTTGAGCAAAGAAGTCAGCACTGCAAGCCTGAGGAAGGCCTTCAGGC
CCAAGAAGAAGACCTGGGCCTGGTGGGTGCACAGGCTCTCCAAGCTGAGGAGCAGGAGGCTGCCTTCTTC
TCCTCTACTCTGAATGTGGGCACTCTAGAGGAGTTGCCTGCTGCTGAGTCACCAAGTCCTCCCCAGAGTC
CTCAGGAAGAGTCCTTCTCTCCCACTGCCATGGATGCCATCTTTGGGAGCCTATCTGATGAGGGCTCTGG
CAGCCAAGAAAAGGAGGGGCCAAGTACCTCGCCTGACCTGATAGACCCTGAGTCCTTTTCCCAAGATATA
CTACATGACAAGATAATTGATTTGGTTCATTTATTGCTCCGCAAGTATCGAGTCGCCGGGCTGATCACAG
CCGCAGAAATGCTGGGGAGTGTCATCAAAAATTATGAGGACTACTTTCCTGAGATATTTAGGGAAGCCTC
TGTATGCATGCAACTGCTCTTTGGCATTGATGTGAAGGAAGTGGACCCCACTAGCCACTCCTATGTCCTT
GTCACCTCCCTCAACCTCTCTTATGATGGCATACAGTGTAATGAGCAGAGCATGCCCAAGTCTGGCCTCC
TGATAATAGTCCTGGGTGTAATCTTCATGGAGGGGAACTGCATCCCTGAAGAGGTTATGTGGGAAGTCCT
GAGCATTATGGGGGTGTATGCTGGAAGGGAGCACTTCCTCTTTGGGGAGCCCAAGAGGCTCCTTACCCAA
AATTGGGTGCAGGAAAAGTACCTGGTGTACCGGCAGGTGCCCGGCACTGATCCTGCATGCTATGAGTTCC
TGTGGGGTCCAAGGGCCCACGCTGAGACCAGCAAGATGAAAGTTCTTGAGTACATAGCCAATGCCAATGG
GAGGGATCCCACTTCTTACCCATCCCTGTATGAAGATGCTTTGAGAGAGGAGGGAGAGGGAGTCTGACTC
GAGCCCATCGATAGATCTGATATCGGTACCAGTCGAGGATCCAGATCTTATTAAAGCAGAACTTGTTTAT
TGCAGCTTATAATGGTTACAAATAAAGCAATAGCATCACAAATTTCACAAATAAAGCATTTTTTTCACTG
CATTCTAGTTGTGGTTTGTCCAAACTCATCAATGTATCTTATCATGTCTGGTCGACTCTAGACTCTTCCG
CTTCCTCGCTCACTGACTCGCTGCGCTCGGTCGTTCGGCTGCGGCGAGCGGTATCAGCTCACTCAAAGGC
GGTAATACGGTTATCCACAGAATCAGGGGATAACGCAGGAAAGAACATGTGAGCAAAAGGCCAGCAAAAG
GCCAGGAACCGTAAAAAGGCCGCGTTGCTGGCGTTTTTCCATAGGCTCCGCCCCCCTGACGAGCATCACA
AAAATCGACGCTCAAGTCAGAGGTGGCGAAACCCGACAGGACTATAAAGATACCAGGCGTTTCCCCCTGG
AAGCTCCCTCGTGCGCTCTCCTGTTCCGACCCTGCCGCTTACCGGATACCTGTCCGCCTTTCTCCCTTCG
GGAAGCGTGGCGCTTTCTCATAGCTCACGCTGTAGGTATCTCAGTTCGGTGTAGGTCGTTCGCTCCAAGC
TGGGCTGTGTGCACGAACCCCCCGTTCAGCCCGACCGCTGCGCCTTATCCGGTAACTATCGTCTTGAGTC
CAACCCGGTAAGACACGACTTATCGCCACTGGCAGCAGCCACTGGTAACAGGATTAGCAGAGCGAGGTAT
GTAGGCGGTGCTACAGAGTTCTTGAAGTGGTGGCCTAACTACGGCTACACTAGAAGAACAGTATTTGGTA
TCTGCGCTCTGCTGAAGCCAGTTACCTTCGGAAAAAGAGTTGGTAGCTCTTGATCCGGCAAACAAACCAC
CGCTGGTAGCGGTGGTTTTTTTGTTTGCAAGCAGCAGATTACGCGCAGAAAAAAAGGATCTCAAGAAGAT
CCTTTGATCTTTTCTACGGGGTCTGACGCTCAGTGGAACGAAAACTCACGTTAAGGGATTTTGGTCATGA
GATTATCAAAAAGGATCTTCACCTAGATCCTTTTAAATTAAAAATGAAGTTTTAAATCAATCTAAAGTAT
ATATGAGTAAACTTGGTCTGACAGTTACCAATGCTTAATCAGTGAGGCACCTATCTCAGCGATCTGTCTA
TTTCGTTCATCCATAGTTGCCTGACTCCCCGTCGTGTAGATAACTACGATACGGGAGGGCTTACCATCTG
GCCCCAGTGCTGCAATGATACCGCGAGACCCACGCTCACCGGCTCCAGATTTATCAGCAATAAACCAGCC
AGCCGGAAGGGCCGAGCGCAGAAGTGGTCCTGCAACTTTATCCGCCTCCATCCAGTCTATTAATTGTTGC
CGGGAAGCTAGAGTAAGTAGTTCGCCAGTTAATAGTTTGCGCAACGTTGTTGCCATTGCTACAGGCATCG
TGGTGTCACGCTCGTCGTTTGGTATGGCTTCATTCAGCTCCGGTTCCCAACGATCAAGGCGAGTTACATG
ATCCCCCATGTTGTGCAAAAAAGCGGTTAGCTCCTTCGGTCCTCCGATCGTTGTCAGAAGTAAGTTGGCC
GCAGTGTTATCACTCATGGTTATGGCAGCACTGCATAATTCTCTTACTGTCATGCCATCCGTAAGATGCT
TTTCTGTGACTGGTGAGTACTCAACCAAGTCATTCTGAGAATAGTGTATGCGGCGACCGAGTTGCTCTTG
CCCGGCGTCAATACGGGATAATACCGCGCCACATAGCAGAACTTTAAAAGTGCTCATCATTGGAAAACGT
TCTTCGGGGCGAAAACTCTCAAGGATCTTACCGCTGTTGAGATCCAGTTCGATGTAACCCACTCGTGCAC
CCAACTGATCTTCAGCATCTTTTACTTTCACCAGCGTTTCTGGGTGAGCAAAAACAGGAAGGCAAAATGC
CGCAAAAAAGGGAATAAGGGCGACACGGAAATGTTGAATACTCATACTCTTCCTTTTTCAATATTATTGA
AGCATTTATCAGGGTTATTGTCTCATGAGCGGATACATATTTGAATGTATTTAGAAAAATAAACAAATAG
GGGTTCCGCGCACATTTCCCCGAAAAGTGCCACCTGACGTCTAAGAAACCATTATTATCATGACATTAAC
CTATAAAAATAGGCGTATCACGAGGCCCTTTCGTCTCGCGCGTTTCGGTGATGACGGTGAAAACCTCTGA
CACATGCAGCTCCCGGAGACGGTCACAGCTTGTCTGTAAGCGGATGCCGGGAGCAGACAAGCCCGTCAGG
GCGCGTCAGCGGGTGTTGGCGGGTGTCGGGGCTGGCTTAACTATGCGGCATCAGAGCAGATTGTACTGAG
AGTGCACCATATGCGGTGTGAAATACCGCACAGATGCGTAAGGAGAAAATACCGCATCAGGAAATTGTAA
GCGTTAATATTTTGTTAAAATTCGCGTTAAATTTTTGTTAAATCAGCTCATTTTTTAACCAATAGGCCGA
AATCGGCAAAATCCCTTATAAATCAAAAGAATAGACCGAGATAGGGT
[37 nt withheld, positions 4808-4844]
AAAGAACGTGGACTCCAACGTCAAAGG
[49 nt withheld, positions 4872-4920]
T
[91 nt withheld, positions 4922-5012]
G
[124 nt withheld, positions 5014-5137]
CCATTCGCCATTCAGGCTGCGCAACTGTTGGGAAGGGCGATCGGTGCGGGCCTCTTCGCTATTACGCCAG
CTGGCGAAAGGGGGATGTGCTGCAAGGCGATTAAGTTGGGTAACGCCAGGGTTTTCCCAGTCACGACGTT
GTAAAACGACGGCCAGTGAATTGTCGACTTCTGAGGCGGAAAGAACCAGCTGTGGAATGTGTGTCAGTTA
GGGTGTGGAAAGTCCCCAGGCTCCCCAGCAGGCAGAAGTATGCAAAGCATGCATCTCAATTAGTCAGCAA
GGAAAGTCCCCAGGCTCCCCA
Features (pLannotate 1.2.2; 13 found; start..end, strand, type, name):
    250..822     +  intron         β-globin intron: intron from rabbit β-globin gene
    877..895     +  promoter       T7 promoter: promoter for bacteriophage T7 RNA polymerase
    918..945     +  CDS            3xHA (fragment): three tandem HA epitope tags
    951..2234    +  CDS            MAGEA11: MAGAB_HUMAN - Also known as MAGE11. Experimental evidence at protein level: Swiss-Prot protein existence level 1. Acts as androgen receptor coregulator that increases androgen receptor activity by modulating the receptors interdomain interaction. May play a role in embryonal development and tumor transformation or aspects of tumor progression. From Homo sapiens (Human).
   2300..2421    +  polyA_signal   SV40 poly(A) signal: SV40 polyadenylation signal
   2626..3214    -  rep_origin     ori: high-copy-number ColE1/pMB1/pBR322/pUC origin of replication
   3385..4245    -  CDS            AmpR: β-lactamase; bla; confers resistance to ampicillin, carbenicillin, and related antibiotics
   4246..4350    -  promoter       AmpR promoter: bla
   4445..4480    +  CDS            rop (fragment): Rop protein, which maintains plasmids at low copy number; rop
   4582..4681    +  misc_feature   bom (fragment): basis of mobility region from pBR322
   4709..5137    -  rep_origin     f1 ori (sequence partly withheld): f1 bacteriophage origin of replication; arrow indicates direction of (+) strand synthesis
   5141..5298    -  CDS            lacZα (fragment): LacZα fragment of β-galactosidase; lacZ fragment
   5308..219     +  promoter       SV40 promoter (across the origin): SV40 enhancer and early promoter
