[The description below was written by a language model from this plasmid's Addgene catalogue record and pLannotate feature annotations shown in this document.]
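Description:
pSG5HA-MAGE-KA240,245 is a mammalian expression plasmid built on the pSG5 backbone that produces human MAGE-A11 (MAGE-11) carrying an N-terminal HA epitope tag and two lysine-to-alanine substitutions, K240A and K245A. The insert encodes residues 2–429 of the full-length protein, with the initiating methionine supplied by the tag region of the backbone. The plasmid is about 5.4 kb and is maintained in E. coli through a high-copy ColE1/pUC-type origin with ampicillin selection from the β-lactamase gene. An f1 origin is also present, along with small remnants of rop, bom and lacZα that are vestiges of the vector's construction rather than functional parts.

Expression in mammalian cells is driven by the SV40 enhancer and early promoter, which spans the numbering origin of the circular sequence. It is followed by a rabbit β-globin intron that promotes splicing and efficient mRNA accumulation. A T7 promoter lies just upstream of the coding region, allowing in vitro transcription and serving as a sequencing priming site. The short HA element, annotated as a fragment matching a 3xHA reference and consistent in length with a single HA epitope, precedes the MAGEA11 open reading frame, and an SV40 polyadenylation signal terminates the transcript.

MAGE-A11 is an androgen receptor coregulator that enhances receptor activity by modulating its interdomain interaction. The two mutated lysines are recorded as ubiquitination sites, so this construct serves as a ubiquitination-deficient variant. It can be compared with wild-type protein in transfection studies of how modification of MAGE-A11 affects its interaction with the androgen receptor, with the HA tag enabling detection and immunoprecipitation.
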