Addgene plasmid #89140: pSG5HA-MAGE-KA240,245
Purpose: mammalian expression of N-terminal HA-tagged full-length human MAGE-A11 amino acid residues 2-429 with KA240,KA245 ubiquitination sites mutated
Depositing lab: Elizabeth Wilson. Depositing organization: University of North Carolina at Chapel Hill. Publication: Epidermal-growth-factor-dependent phosphorylation and ubiquitinylation of MAGE-11 regulates its interaction with the androgen receptor. Bai S, Wilson EM. Mol Cell Biol. 2008 Mar;28(6):1947-63. doi: 10.1128/MCB.01672-07. Epub 2008 Jan 22. PubMed 18212060.
Backbone
  Vector backbone: pSG5
  Vector type: Mammalian Expression
Growth in bacteria
  Bacterial resistance: Ampicillin, 100 μg/mL
  Growth temperature: 37°C
  Growth strain: DH5alpha
  Copy number: High Copy
Gene/Insert
  Gene/Insert name: MAGE-A11
  Species: H. sapiens (human)
  Mutation: K240A, K245A
  Entrez Gene: MAGEA11 (a.k.a. CT1.11, MAGE-11, MAGE11, MAGEA-11)
  Promoter: SV40
  Tag / fusion protein: HA (N terminal on backbone)
  Cloning method: Restriction Enzyme; 5′ cloning site unknown (unknown if destroyed); 3′ cloning site unknown (unknown if destroyed)
  Sequencing primers: 5′ T7; 3′ SV40pA-R
Terms and licenses: Academic/Nonprofit Terms; Industry Terms: Not Available to Industry
How to cite: pSG5HA-MAGE-KA240,245 was a gift from Elizabeth Wilson (Addgene plasmid # 89140 ; http://n2t.net/addgene:89140 ; RRID:Addgene_89140)
